Addgene plasmid #105770: pKK-FLAG-BirA-TEV
Purpose: (Empty Backbone) Expression of your protein of interest in fusion with FLAG-BirA. FLAG-tagged at the N-terminus (cleavable by TEV). Search for protein partners using the BioID (PMID: 15707685, 22412018).
Depositing lab: Andrzej Dziembowski. Depositing organization: Polish Academy of Sciences, Institute of Biochemistry and Biophysics. Publication: Versatile approach for functional analysis of human proteins and efficient stable cell line generation using FLP-mediated recombination system. Szczesny RJ, Kowalska K, Klosowska-Kosicka K, Chlebowski A, Owczarek EP, Warkocki Z, Kulinski TM, Adamska D, Affek K, Jedroszkowiak A, Kotrys AV, Tomecki R, Krawczyk PS, Borowski LS, Dziembowski A. PLoS One. 2018 Mar 28;13(3):e0194887. doi: 10.1371/journal.pone.0194887. eCollection 2018. PubMed 29590189.
Backbone
  Vector backbone: pcDNA5/FRT/TO
  Backbone manufacturer: Invitrogen
  Vector type: Mammalian Expression ; Flp-In competent
  Selectable markers: Hygromycin
  Tag / fusion protein: FLAG-BirA-TEV (N terminal on backbone)
Growth in bacteria
  Bacterial resistance: Ampicillin, 100 μg/mL
  Growth temperature: 37°C
  Growth strain: DH5alpha
  Copy number: High Copy
Gene/Insert
  Gene/Insert name: None
  Tag / fusion protein: FLAG-BirA-TEV (N terminal on backbone)
Terms and licenses: Academic/Nonprofit Terms; Industry Terms: Not Available to Industry
Depositor comments: This vector is a member of the pKK vector family. Its cloning site was optimized for the SLIC approach, however, a traditional restriction and ligation based approach is also possible (see Szczesny RJ et al. for detailed protocols; bioRxiv, doi: https://doi.org/10.1101/160101) This vector is a derivate of the pcDNA5/FRT/TO plasmid (Invitrogen) and is suitable for stable cell line generation using the Flp-In system. Transcription of the gene of interest is driven by a tetracycline responsive CMV promoter. A given coding sequence can be cloned into all pKK vectors using just three universal PCR primers and a ligation-independent DNA cloning method. The presence of FLAG facilitates detection of protein of interest by western blot or immunofluorescence. Note: This plasmid contains a S84C mutation in HygR. The depositor has confirmed that this does not affect plasmid function.
How to cite: pKK-FLAG-BirA-TEV was a gift from Andrzej Dziembowski (Addgene plasmid # 105770 ; http://n2t.net/addgene:105770 ; RRID:Addgene_105770)
