[The description below was written by a language model from this plasmid's Addgene catalogue record and pLannotate feature annotations shown in this document.]
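Description:
pKK-FLAG-BirA-TEV is an empty mammalian expression backbone from the pKK vector family, derived from Invitrogen's pcDNA5/FRT/TO and designed for making stable, inducible cell lines with the Flp-In system. In bacteria it is maintained as a high-copy plasmid through a ColE1/pUC-type origin and selected with ampicillin (AmpR under its own bla promoter). The annotated sequence also shows leftover backbone fragments, including partial f1 ori, lac promoter/operator and bom regions.

The expression cassette consists of the CMV enhancer and immediate early promoter followed by tet operator sequences (annotated by the software as short PLtetO-1/TRE fragments). This gives the tetracycline-responsive CMV promoter described by the depositor. Downstream lies an open reading frame encoding a FLAG epitope, the E. coli biotin ligase BirA and a TEV protease recognition site, then the cloning site and the bGH polyadenylation signal. No insert is present. A coding sequence of interest is placed after the TEV site, so the protein carries an N-terminal FLAG-BirA module that TEV can cleave off. The cloning site is optimised for ligation-independent SLIC cloning using universal primers shared across the pKK family, although restriction and ligation cloning is also possible.

An FRT site sits directly upstream of a hygromycin resistance gene with an SV40 poly(A) signal and no annotated promoter of its own. In the Flp-In design, FLP-mediated integration at a genomic FRT site supplies what is needed for HygR expression, allowing hygromycin selection of correct integrants. The HygR gene carries an S84C substitution that the depositor reports has no functional effect. The vector is intended for BioID proximity-dependent biotinylation screens to find protein partners, and the FLAG tag allows detection by western blot or immunofluorescence.
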