Features (pLannotate 1.2.2; 23 found; start..end, strand, type, name):
     20..72      -  misc_feature   bom (fragment): basis of mobility region from pBR322
    227..606     +  enhancer       CMV enhancer: human cytomegalovirus immediate early enhancer
    607..810     +  promoter       CMV promoter: human cytomegalovirus (CMV) immediate early promoter
    812..831     +  promoter       PLtetO-1 promoter (fragment): modified phage lambda PL promoter with tet operator sites (Lutz and Bujard, 1997)
    833..852     +  promoter       PLtetO-1 promoter (fragment): modified phage lambda PL promoter with tet operator sites (Lutz and Bujard, 1997)
    860..893     +  promoter       TRE3GV promoter (fragment): 3rd-generation Tet-responsive promoter that can be activated by binding of Tet-On® 3G, optimized for retroviral and lentiviral vectors
    985..1011    +  CDS            3xFLAG (fragment): three tandem FLAG® epitope tags
   1015..1977    +  CDS            birA: BIRA_ECOLI - Also known as bioR, dhbB. Experimental evidence at protein level: Swiss-Prot protein existence level 1. Acts both as a biotin--[acetyl-CoA-carboxylase] ligase and a biotin-operon repressor. In the presence of ATP, BirA activates biotin to form the BirA-biotinyl-5'-adenylate (BirA-bio-5'-AMP or holoBirA) complex. HoloBirA can either transfer the biotinyl moiety to the biotin carboxyl carrier protein (BCCP) subunit of acetyl-CoA carboxylase, or bind to the biotin operator site and inhibit transcription of the operon. From Escherichia coli (strain K12).
   1984..2000    +  CDS            TEV site (fragment): tobacco etch virus (TEV) protease recognition and cleavage site
   2132..2356    +  polyA_signal   bGH poly(A) signal: bovine growth hormone polyadenylation signal
   2360..2381    +  promoter       SV40 promoter (fragment): SV40 enhancer and early promoter
   2402..2635    +  rep_origin     f1 ori (fragment) (sequence partly withheld): f1 bacteriophage origin of replication; arrow indicates direction of (+) strand synthesis
   2640..2687    +  protein_bind   FRT: FLP-mediated recombination occurs in the 8-bp core sequence TCTAGAAA (Turan and Bode, 2011). FLP recombinase from the Saccharomyces cerevisiae 2μ plasmid
   2695..3717    +  CDS            HygR: aminoglycoside phosphotransferase from E. coli; aph(4)-Ia; confers resistance to hygromycin
   3727..3852    +  CDS            ble (fragment): BLE_KLEPN - Experimental evidence at protein level: Swiss-Prot protein existence level 1. Binding protein with a strong affinity to the bleomycin family of antibiotics. Binds to CL990; an antimitotic-antibiotic compound. From Klebsiella pneumoniae.
   3847..3968    +  polyA_signal   SV40 poly(A) signal: SV40 polyadenylation signal
   4041..4057    -  protein_bind   lac operator: The lac repressor binds to the lac operator to inhibit transcription in E. coli. This inhibition can be relieved by adding lactose or isopropyl-β-D-thiogalactopyranoside (IPTG). lac repressor encoded by lacI
   4065..4095    -  promoter       lac promoter: promoter for the E. coli lac operon
   4110..4131    -  protein_bind   CAP binding site: CAP binding activates transcription in the presence of cAMP. E. coli catabolite activator protein
   4144..4236    -  CDS            lacI (fragment): lac repressor; lacI; The lac repressor binds to the lac operator to inhibit transcription in E. coli. This inhibition can be relieved by adding lactose or isopropyl-β-D-thiogalactopyranoside (IPTG).
   4419..5007    -  rep_origin     ori: high-copy-number ColE1/pMB1/pBR322/pUC origin of replication
   5178..6038    -  CDS            AmpR: β-lactamase; bla; confers resistance to ampicillin, carbenicillin, and related antibiotics
   6039..6143    -  promoter       AmpR promoter: bla
>Addgene plasmid #105770 | pKK-FLAG-BirA-TEV | addgene full sequence | sequence record 203337 | Addgene NGS Result
GGGAGATCTCCCGATCCCCTATGGTGCACTCTCAGTACAATCTGCTCTGATGCCGCATAGTTAAGCCAGT
ATCTGCTCCCTGCTTGTGTGTTGGAGGTCGCTGAGTAGTGCGCGAGCAAAATTTAAGCTACAACAAGGCA
AGGCTTGACCGACAATTGCATGAAGAATCTGCTTAGGGTTAGGCGTTTTGCGCTGCTTCGCGATGTACGG
GCCAGATATACGCGTTGACATTGATTATTGACTAGTTATTAATAGTAATCAATTACGGGGTCATTAGTTC
ATAGCCCATATATGGAGTTCCGCGTTACATAACTTACGGTAAATGGCCCGCCTGGCTGACCGCCCAACGA
CCCCCGCCCATTGACGTCAATAATGACGTATGTTCCCATAGTAACGCCAATAGGGACTTTCCATTGACGT
CAATGGGTGGAGTATTTACGGTAAACTGCCCACTTGGCAGTACATCAAGTGTATCATATGCCAAGTACGC
CCCCTATTGACGTCAATGACGGTAAATGGCCCGCCTGGCATTATGCCCAGTACATGACCTTATGGGACTT
TCCTACTTGGCAGTACATCTACGTATTAGTCATCGCTATTACCATGGTGATGCGGTTTTGGCAGTACATC
AATGGGCGTGGATAGCGGTTTGACTCACGGGGATTTCCAAGTCTCCACCCCATTGACGTCAATGGGAGTT
TGTTTTGGCACCAAAATCAACGGGACTTTCCAAAATGTCGTAACAACTCCGCCCCATTGACGCAAATGGG
CGGTAGGCGTGTACGGTGGGAGGTCTATATAAGCAGAGCTCTCCCTATCAGTGATAGAGATCTCCCTATC
AGTGATAGAGATCGTCGACGAGCTCGTTTAGTGAACCGTCAGATCGCCTGGAGACGCCATCCACGCTGTT
TTGACCTCCATAGAAGACACCGGGACCGATCCAGCCTCCGGACTCTGGCGTTTAAACTTAAGCTTGGTAC
CATGGATTACAAGGATGACGACGATAAGGGATCCATGAAGGATAACACCGTGCCACTGAAATTGATTGCC
CTGTTAGCGAACGGTGAATTTCACTCTGGCGAGCAGTTGGGTGAAACGCTGGGAATGAGCCGGGCGGCTA
TTAATAAACACATTCAGACACTGCGTGACTGGGGCGTTGATGTCTTTACCGTTCCGGGTAAAGGATACAG
CCTGCCTGAGCCTATCCAGTTACTTAATGCTAAACAGATATTGGGTCAGCTGGATGGCGGTAGTGTAGCC
GTGCTGCCAGTGATTGACTCCACGAATCAGTACCTTCTTGATCGTATCGGAGAGCTTAAATCGGGCGATG
CTTGCATTGCAGAATACCAGCAGGCTGGCCGTGGTCGCCGGGGTCGGAAATGGTTTTCGCCTTTTGGCGC
AAACTTATATTTGTCGATGTTCTGGCGTCTGGAACAAGGCCCGGCGGCGGCGATTGGTTTAAGTCTGGTT
ATCGGTATCGTGATGGCGGAAGTATTACGCAAGCTGGGTGCAGATAAAGTTCGTGTTAAATGGCCTAATG
ACCTCTATCTGCAGGATCGCAAGCTGGCAGGCATTCTGGTGGAGCTGACTGGCAAAACTGGCGATGCGGC
GCAAATAGTCATTGGAGCCGGGATCAACATGGCAATGCGCCGTGTTGAAGAGAGTGTCGTTAATCAGGGG
TGGATCACGCTGCAGGAAGCGGGGATCAATCTCGATCGTAATACGTTGGCGGCCATGCTAATACGTGAAT
TACGTGCTGCGTTGGAACTCTTCGAACAAGAAGGATTGGCACCTTATCTGTCGCGCTGGGAAAAGCTGGA
TAATTTTATTAATCGCCCAGTGAAACTTATCATTGGTGATAAAGAAATATTTGGCATTTCACGCGGAATA
GACAAACAGGGGGCTTTATTACTTGAGCAGGATGGAATAATAAAACCCTGGATGGGCGGTGAAATATCCC
TGCGTAGTGCAGAAAAAGGATCCGAAAACCTGTACTTCCAAGGAACCGGTGGTCACCTGTACAATCGATC
CTGCAGGAGCTAGCGAGAATTTGTATTTTCAGGGTGATATCCAGCACAGTGGCGGCCGCTCGAGTCTAGA
GGGCCCGTTTAAACCCGCTGATCAGCCTCGACTGTGCCTTCTAGTTGCCAGCCATCTGTTGTTTGCCCCT
CCCCCGTGCCTTCCTTGACCCTGGAAGGTGCCACTCCCACTGTCCTTTCCTAATAAAATGAGGAAATTGC
ATCGCATTGTCTGAGTAGGTGTCATTCTATTCTGGGGGGTGGGGTGGGGCAGGACAGCAAGGGGGAGGAT
TGGGAAGACAATAGCAGGCATGCTGGGGATGCGGTGGGCTCTATGGCTTCTGAGGCGGAAAGAACCAGCT
GGGGCTCTAGGGGGTATCCCC
[124 nt withheld, positions 2402-2525]
C
[91 nt withheld, positions 2527-2617]
AGGGTGATGGTTCACGTACCTAGAAGTTCCTATTCCGAAGTTCCTATTCTCTAGAAAGTATAGGAACTTC
CTTGGCCAAAAAGCCTGAACTCACCGCGACGTCTGTCGAGAAGTTTCTGATCGAAAAGTTCGACAGCGTC
TCCGACCTGATGCAGCTCTCGGAGGGCGAAGAATCTCGTGCTTTCAGCTTCGATGTAGGAGGGCGTGGAT
ATGTCCTGCGGGTAAATAGCTGCGCCGATGGTTTCTACAAAGATCGTTATGTTTATCGGCACTTTGCATC
GGCCGCGCTCCCGATTCCGGAAGTGCTTGACATTGGGGAATTCTGCGAGAGCCTGACCTATTGCATCTCC
CGCCGTGCACAGGGTGTCACGTTGCAAGACCTGCCTGAAACCGAACTGCCCGCTGTTCTGCAGCCGGTCG
CGGAGGCCATGGATGCGATCGCTGCGGCCGATCTTAGCCAGACGAGCGGGTTCGGCCCATTCGGACCGCA
AGGAATCGGTCAATACACTACATGGCGTGATTTCATATGCGCGATTGCTGATCCCCATGTGTATCACTGG
CAAACTGTGATGGACGACACCGTCAGTGCGTCCGTCGCGCAGGCTCTCGATGAGCTGATGCTTTGGGCCG
AGGACTGCCCCGAAGTCCGGCACCTCGTGCACGCGGATTTCGGCTCCAACAATGTCCTGACGGACAATGG
CCGCATAACAGCGGTCATTGACTGGAGCGAGGCGATGTTCGGGGATTCCCAATACGAGGTCGCCAACATC
TTCTTCTGGAGGCCGTGGTTGGCTTGTATGGAGCAGCAGACGCGCTACTTCGAGCGGAGGCATCCGGAGC
TTGCAGGATCGCCGCGGCTCCGGGCGTATATGCTCCGCATTGGTCTTGACCAACTCTATCAGAGCTTGGT
TGACGGCAATTTCGATGATGCAGCTTGGGCGCAGGGTCGATGCGACGCAATCGTCCGATCCGGAGCCGGG
ACTGTCGGGCGTACACAAATCGCCCGCAGAAGCGCGGCCGTCTGGACCGATGGCTGTGTAGAAGTACTCG
CCGATAGTGGAAACCGACGCCCCAGCACTCGTCCGAGGGCAAAGGAATAGCACGTACTACGAGATTTCGA
TTCCACCGCCGCCTTCTATGAAAGGTTGGGCTTCGGAATCGTTTTCCGGGACGCCGGCTGGATGATCCTC
CAGCGCGGGGATCTCATGCTGGAGTTCTTCGCCCACCCCAACTTGTTTATTGCAGCTTATAATGGTTACA
AATAAAGCAATAGCATCACAAATTTCACAAATAAAGCATTTTTTTCACTGCATTCTAGTTGTGGTTTGTC
CAAACTCATCAATGTATCTTATCATGTCTGTATACCGTCGACCTCTAGCTAGAGCTTGGCGTAATCATGG
TCATAGCTGTTTCCTGTGTGAAATTGTTATCCGCTCACAATTCCACACAACATACGAGCCGGAAGCATAA
AGTGTAAAGCCTGGGGTGCCTAATGAGTGAGCTAACTCACATTAATTGCGTTGCGCTCACTGCCCGCTTT
CCAGTCGGGAAACCTGTCGTGCCAGCTGCATTAATGAATCGGCCAACGCGCGGGGAGAGGCGGTTTGCGT
ATTGGGCGCTCTTCCGCTTCCTCGCTCACTGACTCGCTGCGCTCGGTCGTTCGGCTGCGGCGAGCGGTAT
CAGCTCACTCAAAGGCGGTAATACGGTTATCCACAGAATCAGGGGATAACGCAGGAAAGAACATGTGAGC
AAAAGGCCAGCAAAAGGCCAGGAACCGTAAAAAGGCCGCGTTGCTGGCGTTTTTCCATAGGCTCCGCCCC
CCTGACGAGCATCACAAAAATCGACGCTCAAGTCAGAGGTGGCGAAACCCGACAGGACTATAAAGATACC
AGGCGTTTCCCCCTGGAAGCTCCCTCGTGCGCTCTCCTGTTCCGACCCTGCCGCTTACCGGATACCTGTC
CGCCTTTCTCCCTTCGGGAAGCGTGGCGCTTTCTCATAGCTCACGCTGTAGGTATCTCAGTTCGGTGTAG
GTCGTTCGCTCCAAGCTGGGCTGTGTGCACGAACCCCCCGTTCAGCCCGACCGCTGCGCCTTATCCGGTA
ACTATCGTCTTGAGTCCAACCCGGTAAGACACGACTTATCGCCACTGGCAGCAGCCACTGGTAACAGGAT
TAGCAGAGCGAGGTATGTAGGCGGTGCTACAGAGTTCTTGAAGTGGTGGCCTAACTACGGCTACACTAGA
AGAACAGTATTTGGTATCTGCGCTCTGCTGAAGCCAGTTACCTTCGGAAAAAGAGTTGGTAGCTCTTGAT
CCGGCAAACAAACCACCGCTGGTAGCGGTGGTTTTTTTGTTTGCAAGCAGCAGATTACGCGCAGAAAAAA
AGGATCTCAAGAAGATCCTTTGATCTTTTCTACGGGGTCTGACGCTCAGTGGAACGAAAACTCACGTTAA
GGGATTTTGGTCATGAGATTATCAAAAAGGATCTTCACCTAGATCCTTTTAAATTAAAAATGAAGTTTTA
AATCAATCTAAAGTATATATGAGTAAACTTGGTCTGACAGTTACCAATGCTTAATCAGTGAGGCACCTAT
CTCAGCGATCTGTCTATTTCGTTCATCCATAGTTGCCTGACTCCCCGTCGTGTAGATAACTACGATACGG
GAGGGCTTACCATCTGGCCCCAGTGCTGCAATGATACCGCGAGACCCACGCTCACCGGCTCCAGATTTAT
CAGCAATAAACCAGCCAGCCGGAAGGGCCGAGCGCAGAAGTGGTCCTGCAACTTTATCCGCCTCCATCCA
GTCTATTAATTGTTGCCGGGAAGCTAGAGTAAGTAGTTCGCCAGTTAATAGTTTGCGCAACGTTGTTGCC
ATTGCTACAGGCATCGTGGTGTCACGCTCGTCGTTTGGTATGGCTTCATTCAGCTCCGGTTCCCAACGAT
CAAGGCGAGTTACATGATCCCCCATGTTGTGCAAAAAAGCGGTTAGCTCCTTCGGTCCTCCGATCGTTGT
CAGAAGTAAGTTGGCCGCAGTGTTATCACTCATGGTTATGGCAGCACTGCATAATTCTCTTACTGTCATG
CCATCCGTAAGATGCTTTTCTGTGACTGGTGAGTACTCAACCAAGTCATTCTGAGAATAGTGTATGCGGC
GACCGAGTTGCTCTTGCCCGGCGTCAATACGGGATAATACCGCGCCACATAGCAGAACTTTAAAAGTGCT
CATCATTGGAAAACGTTCTTCGGGGCGAAAACTCTCAAGGATCTTACCGCTGTTGAGATCCAGTTCGATG
TAACCCACTCGTGCACCCAACTGATCTTCAGCATCTTTTACTTTCACCAGCGTTTCTGGGTGAGCAAAAA
CAGGAAGGCAAAATGCCGCAAAAAAGGGAATAAGGGCGACACGGAAATGTTGAATACTCATACTCTTCCT
TTTTCAATATTATTGAAGCATTTATCAGGGTTATTGTCTCATGAGCGGATACATATTTGAATGTATTTAG
AAAAATAAACAAATAGGGGTTCCGCGCACATTTCCCCGAAAAGTGCCACCTGACGTCGACGGATC
